Addgene plasmid #21906: pSicoR-mCh-Oct4i
Depositing lab: Miguel Ramalho-Santos. Depositing organization: University of California, San Francisco (UCSF). Publication: Chd1 regulates open chromatin and pluripotency of embryonic stem cells. Gaspar-Maia A, Alajem A, Polesso F, Sridharan R, Mason MJ, Heidersbach A, Ramalho-Santos J, McManus MT, Plath K, Meshorer E, Ramalho-Santos M. Nature. 2009 Aug 13;460(7257):863-8. doi: 10.1038/nature08212. Epub 2009 Jul 8. PubMed 19587682.
Backbone
  Vector backbone: pSicoR
  Backbone size w/o insert (bp): 7558
  Vector type: Mammalian Expression, Lentiviral, RNAi
Growth in bacteria
  Bacterial resistance: Ampicillin, 100 μg/mL
  Growth temperature: 37°C
  Growth strain: Stbl3
  Copy number: Unknown
Gene/Insert
  Gene/Insert name: Oct4i (alt names: shRNA Oct4; shRNA pou5f1)
  Species: M. musculus (mouse)
  Insert size (bp): 55
  Cloning method: Restriction Enzyme; 5′ cloning site HpaI (destroyed during cloning); 3′ cloning site XhoI (not destroyed)
  Sequencing primers: 5′ cacagacttgtgggagaagc
Terms and licenses: Academic/Nonprofit Terms; Industry Terms: Not Available to Industry
Depositor comments: Oct4 RNAi sequence 5'-GAACCTGGCTAAGCTTCCA
How to cite: pSicoR-mCh-Oct4i was a gift from Miguel Ramalho-Santos (Addgene plasmid # 21906 ; http://n2t.net/addgene:21906 ; RRID:Addgene_21906)
