[The description below was written by a language model from this plasmid's Addgene catalogue record and pLannotate feature annotations shown in this document.]
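Description:
pSicoR-mCh-Oct4i is an HIV-1-based lentiviral RNAi vector built on the pSicoR backbone, carrying a short hairpin RNA directed against mouse Oct4 (Pou5f1). It is maintained in bacteria through a high-copy ColE1/pUC-type origin and an ampicillin resistance gene. The record lists a recombination-deficient strain as the host, as is common for plasmids with repeated LTR sequences. The viral genome is transcribed from a CMV enhancer/promoter fused to a truncated 5' LTR. It contains the Ψ packaging signal with a partial gag sequence, the Rev response element for Rev-dependent nuclear export, the cPPT/CTS element, a WPRE that enhances transcript expression, and a truncated 3' LTR. Packaging functions are not encoded on the plasmid and must be supplied in trans.

The payload has two expression units. A mouse U6 RNA polymerase III promoter drives the roughly 55 bp Oct4 hairpin, which was cloned between HpaI (destroyed during cloning) and XhoI sites. A downstream CMV enhancer/promoter drives mCherry, which marks transduced cells in red. One loxP site is embedded within the U6 promoter, which is why the annotation splits that promoter into two fragments. A second loxP site follows mCherry. In the pSicoR design the hairpin is expressed constitutively until Cre recombinase excises the floxed region. Excision removes the distal part of the promoter, the hairpin and the reporter, switching off knockdown and fluorescence together.

The associated publication concerns chromatin state and pluripotency in embryonic stem cells, which is consistent with using the construct for stable, trackable and Cre-reversible depletion of Oct4 in mouse cells.
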