Features (pLannotate 1.2.2; 24 found; start..end, strand, type, name):
     40..92      -  misc_feature   bom (fragment): basis of mobility region from pBR322
    247..626     +  enhancer       CMV enhancer: human cytomegalovirus immediate early enhancer
    627..826     +  promoter       CMV promoter: human cytomegalovirus (CMV) immediate early promoter
    844..1024    +  LTR            5' LTR (truncated): truncated 5' long terminal repeat (LTR) from HIV-1
   1071..1196    +  misc_feature   HIV-1 Ψ: packaging signal of human immunodeficiency virus type 1
   1180..1518    +  CDS            HIV-1 gag (fragment): gag protein from human immunodeficiency virus 1; gag
   1695..1928    +  misc_feature   RRE: The Rev response element (RRE) of HIV-1 allows for Rev-dependent mRNA export from the nucleus to the cytoplasm.
   2305..2405    +  CDS            Rev (fragment): human immunodeficiency virus 1 (HIV-1) Rev protein; rev; enhances nuclear export of unspliced and incompletely spliced viral mRNAs
   2455..2572    +  misc_feature   cPPT/CTS: central polypurine tract and central termination sequence of HIV-1
   2631..2829    +  promoter       U6 promoter (fragment): RNA polymerase III promoter for mouse U6 snRNA (Das et al., 1988)
   2826..2859    +  protein_bind   loxP: Cre-mediated recombination occurs in the 8-bp core sequence (GCATACAT). Cre recombinase
   2866..2944    +  promoter       U6 promoter (fragment): RNA polymerase III promoter for mouse U6 snRNA (Das et al., 1988)
   3116..3419    +  enhancer       CMV enhancer: human cytomegalovirus immediate early enhancer
   3420..3623    +  promoter       CMV promoter: human cytomegalovirus (CMV) immediate early promoter
   3668..4378    +  CDS            mCherry: monomeric derivative of DsRed fluorescent protein (Shaner et al., 2004) mammalian codon-optimized
   4398..4431    +  protein_bind   loxP: Cre-mediated recombination occurs in the 8-bp core sequence (GCATACAT). Cre recombinase
   4464..4487    +  misc_feature   MCS (fragment): pBluescript multiple cloning site
   4487..5075    +  misc_feature   WPRE: woodchuck hepatitis virus posttranscriptional regulatory element
   5076..5095    +  misc_feature   MCS (fragment): pBluescript multiple cloning site
   5097..5597    +  CDS            nef (fragment): NEF_HV1LA - Experimental evidence at protein level: Swiss-Prot protein existence level 1. Extracellular Nef protein targets CD4(+) T-lymphocytes for apoptosis by interacting with CXCR4 surface receptors. From Human immunodeficiency virus type 1 group M subtype B (isolate Lai) (HIV-1).
   5604..5784    +  LTR            5' LTR (truncated): truncated 5' long terminal repeat (LTR) from HIV-1
   5846..6434    -  rep_origin     ori: high-copy-number ColE1/pMB1/pBR322/pUC origin of replication
   6605..7465    -  CDS            AmpR: β-lactamase; bla; confers resistance to ampicillin, carbenicillin, and related antibiotics
   7466..7570    -  promoter       AmpR promoter: bla
>Addgene plasmid #21906 | pSicoR-mCh-Oct4i | depositor full sequence | sequence record 10078 | Author sequence
GCTTAAGCGGTCGACGGATCGGGAGATCTCCCGATCCCCTATGGTGCACTCTCAGTACAATCTGCTCTGA
TGCCGCATAGTTAAGCCAGTATCTGCTCCCTGCTTGTGTGTTGGAGGTCGCTGAGTAGTGCGCGAGCAAA
ATTTAAGCTACAACAAGGCAAGGCTTGACCGACAATTGCATGAAGAATCTGCTTAGGGTTAGGCGTTTTG
CGCTGCTTCGCGATGTACGGGCCAGATATACGCGTTGACATTGATTATTGACTAGTTATTAATAGTAATC
AATTACGGGGTCATTAGTTCATAGCCCATATATGGAGTTCCGCGTTACATAACTTACGGTAAATGGCCCG
CCTGGCTGACCGCCCAACGACCCCCGCCCATTGACGTCAATAATGACGTATGTTCCCATAGTAACGCCAA
TAGGGACTTTCCATTGACGTCAATGGGTGGAGTATTTACGGTAAACTGCCCACTTGGCAGTACATCAAGT
GTATCATATGCCAAGTACGCCCCCTATTGACGTCAATGACGGTAAATGGCCCGCCTGGCATTATGCCCAG
TACATGACCTTATGGGACTTTCCTACTTGGCAGTACATCTACGTATTAGTCATCGCTATTACCATGGTGA
TGCGGTTTTGGCAGTACATCAATGGGCGTGGATAGCGGTTTGACTCACGGGGATTTCCAAGTCTCCACCC
CATTGACGTCAATGGGAGTTTGTTTTGGCACCAAAATCAACGGGACTTTCCAAAATGTCGTAACAACTCC
GCCCCATTGACGCAAATGGGCGGTAGGCGTGTACGGTGGGAGGTCTATATAAGCAGCGCGTTTTGCCTGT
ACTGGGTCTCTCTGGTTAGACCAGATCTGAGCCTGGGAGCTCTCTGGCTAACTAGGGAACCCACTGCTTA
AGCCTCAATAAAGCTTGCCTTGAGTGCTTCAAGTAGTGTGTGCCCGTCTGTTGTGTGACTCTGGTAACTA
GAGATCCCTCAGACCCTTTTAGTCAGTGTGGAAAATCTCTAGCAGTGGCGCCCGAACAGGGACTTGAAAG
CGAAAGGGAAACCAGAGGAGCTCTCTCGACGCAGGACTCGGCTTGCTGAAGCGCGCACGGCAAGAGGCGA
GGGGCGGCGACTGGTGAGTACGCCAAAAATTTTGACTAGCGGAGGCTAGAAGGAGAGAGATGGGTGCGAG
AGCGTCAGTATTAAGCGGGGGAGAATTAGATCGCGATGGGAAAAAATTCGGTTAAGGCCAGGGGGAAAGA
AAAAATATAAATTAAAACATATAGTATGGGCAAGCAGGGAGCTAGAACGATTCGCAGTTAATCCTGGCCT
GTTAGAAACATCAGAAGGCTGTAGACAAATACTGGGACAGCTACAACCATCCCTTCAGACAGGATCAGAA
GAACTTAGATCATTATATAATACAGTAGCAACCCTCTATTGTGTGCATCAAAGGATAGAGATAAAAGACA
CCAAGGAAGCTTTAGACAAGATAGAGGAAGAGCAAAACAAAAGTAAGACCACCGCACAGCAAGCGGCCGG
CCGCGCTGATCTTCAGACCTGGAGGAGGAGATATGAGGGACAATTGGAGAAGTGAATTATATAAATATAA
AGTAGTAAAAATTGAACCATTAGGAGTAGCACCCACCAAGGCAAAGAGAAGAGTGGTGCAGAGAGAAAAA
AGAGCAGTGGGAATAGGAGCTTTGTTCCTTGGGTTCTTGGGAGCAGCAGGAAGCACTATGGGCGCAGCGT
CAATGACGCTGACGGTACAGGCCAGACAATTATTGTCTGGTATAGTGCAGCAGCAGAACAATTTGCTGAG
GGCTATTGAGGCGCAACAGCATCTGTTGCAACTCACAGTCTGGGGCATCAAGCAGCTCCAGGCAAGAATC
CTGGCTGTGGAAAGATACCTAAAGGATCAACAGCTCCTGGGGATTTGGGGTTGCTCTGGAAAACTCATTT
GCACCACTGCTGTGCCTTGGAATGCTAGTTGGAGTAATAAATCTCTGGAACAGATTTGGAATCACACGAC
CTGGATGGAGTGGGACAGAGAAATTAACAATTACACAAGCTTAATACACTCCTTAATTGAAGAATCGCAA
AACCAGCAAGAAAAGAATGAACAAGAATTATTGGAATTAGATAAATGGGCAAGTTTGTGGAATTGGTTTA
ACATAACAAATTGGCTGTGGTATATAAAATTATTCATAATGATAGTAGGAGGCTTGGTAGGTTTAAGAAT
AGTTTTTGCTGTACTTTCTATAGTGAATAGAGTTAGGCAGGGATATTCACCATTATCGTTTCAGACCCAC
CTCCCAACCCCGAGGGGACCCGACAGGCCCGAAGGAATAGAAGAAGAAGGTGGAGAGAGAGACAGAGACA
GATCCATTCGATTAGTGAACGGATCGGCACTGCGTGCGCCAATTCTGCAGACAAATGGCAGTATTCATCC
ACAATTTTAAAAGAAAAGGGGGGATTGGGGGGTACAGTGCAGGGGAAAGAATAGTAGACATAATAGCAAC
AGACATACAAACTAAAGAATTACAAAAACAAATTACAAAAATTCAAAATTTTCGGGTTTATTACAGGGAC
AGCAGAGATCCAGTTTGGTTAGTACCGGGCCCGCTCTAGAGATCCGACGCCGCCATCTCTAGGCCCGCGC
CGGCCCCCTCGCACAGACTTGTGGGAGAAGCTCGGCTACTCCCCTGCCCCGGTTAATTTGCATATAATAT
TTCCTAGTAACTATAGAGGCTTAATGTGCGATAAAAGACAGATAATCTGTTCTTTTTAATACTAGCTACA
TTTTACATGATAGGCTTGGATTTCTATAACTTCGTATAGCATACATTATACGAAGTTATACATGTCACAA
AAGGAAACTCACCCTAACTGTAAAGTAATTGTGTGTTTTGAGACTATAAATATCCCTTGGAGAAAAGCCT
TGTTTGAACCTGGCTAAGCTTCCATTCAAGAGATGGAAGCTTAGCCAGGTTCTTTTTTCTCGAGTACTAG
GATCCATTAGGCGGCCGCGTGGATAACCGTATTACCGCCATGCATTAGTTATTAATAGTAATCAATTACG
GGGTCATTAGTTCATAGCCCATATATGGAGTTCCGCGTTACATAACTTACGGTAAATGGCCCGCCTGGCT
GACCGCCCAACGACCCCCGCCCATTGACGTCAATAATGACGTATGTTCCCATAGTAACGCCAATAGGGAC
TTTCCATTGACGTCAATGGGTGGAGTATTTACGGTAAACTGCCCACTTGGCAGTACATCAAGTGTATCAT
ATGCCAAGTACGCCCCCTATTGACGTCAATGACGGTAAATGGCCCGCCTGGCATTATGCCCAGTACATGA
CCTTATGGGACTTTCCTACTTGGCAGTACATCTACGTATTAGTCATCGCTATTACCATGGTGATGCGGTT
TTGGCAGTACATCAATGGGCGTGGATAGCGGTTTGACTCACGGGGATTTCCAAGTCTCCACCCCATTGAC
GTCAATGGGAGTTTGTTTTGGCACCAAAATCAACGGGACTTTCCAAAATGTCGTAACAACTCCGCCCCAT
TGACGCAAATGGGCGGTAGGCGTGTACGGTGGGAGGTCTATATAAGCAGAGCTGGTTTAGTGAACCGTCA
GATCCGCTAGCGCTACCGGTCGCCACCATGGTGAGCAAGGGCGAGGAGGATAACATGGCCATCATCAAGG
AGTTCATGCGCTTCAAGGTGCACATGGAGGGCTCCGTGAACGGCCACGAGTTCGAGATCGAGGGCGAGGG
CGAGGGCCGCCCCTACGAGGGCACCCAGACCGCCAAGCTGAAGGTGACCAAGGGTGGCCCCCTGCCCTTC
GCCTGGGACATCCTGTCCCCTCAGTTCATGTACGGCTCCAAGGCCTACGTGAAGCACCCCGCCGACATCC
CCGACTACTTGAAGCTGTCCTTCCCCGAGGGCTTCAAGTGGGAGCGCGTGATGAACTTCGAGGACGGCGG
CGTGGTGACCGTGACCCAGGACTCCTCCCTGCAGGACGGCGAGTTCATCTACAAGGTGAAGCTGCGCGGC
ACCAACTTCCCCTCCGACGGCCCCGTAATGCAGAAGAAGACCATGGGCTGGGAGGCCTCCTCCGAGCGGA
TGTACCCCGAGGACGGCGCCCTGAAGGGCGAGATCAAGCAGAGGCTGAAGCTGAAGGACGGCGGCCACTA
CGACGCTGAGGTCAAGACCACCTACAAGGCCAAGAAGCCCGTGCAGCTGCCCGGCGCCTACAACGTCAAC
ATCAAGTTGGACATCACCTCCCACAACGAGGACTACACCATCGTGGAACAGTACGAACGCGCCGAGGGCC
GCCACTCCACCGGCGGCATGGACGAGCTGTACAAGTAGGAATTCGTCGAGGGACCTAATAACTTCGTATA
GCATACATTATACGAAGTTATACATGTTTAAGGGTTCCGGTTCCACTAGGTACAATTCGATATCAAGCTT
ATCGATAATCAACCTCTGGATTACAAAATTTGTGAAAGATTGACTGGTATTCTTAACTATGTTGCTCCTT
TTACGCTATGTGGATACGCTGCTTTAATGCCTTTGTATCATGCTATTGCTTCCCGTATGGCTTTCATTTT
CTCCTCCTTGTATAAATCCTGGTTGCTGTCTCTTTATGAGGAGTTGTGGCCCGTTGTCAGGCAACGTGGC
GTGGTGTGCACTGTGTTTGCTGACGCAACCCCCACTGGTTGGGGCATTGCCACCACCTGTCAGCTCCTTT
CCGGGACTTTCGCTTTCCCCCTCCCTATTGCCACGGCGGAACTCATCGCCGCCTGCCTTGCCCGCTGCTG
GACAGGGGCTCGGCTGTTGGGCACTGACAATTCCGTGGTGTTGTCGGGGAAATCATCGTCCTTTCCTTGG
CTGCTCGCCTGTGTTGCCACCTGGATTCTGCGCGGGACGTCCTTCTGCTACGTCCCTTCGGCCCTCAATC
CAGCGGACCTTCCTTCCCGCGGCCTGCTGCCGGCTCTGCGGCCTCTTCCGCGTCTTCGCCTTCGCCCTCA
GACGAGTCGGATCTCCCTTTGGGCCGCCTCCCCGCATCGATACCGTCGACCTCGATCGAGACCTAGAAAA
ACATGGAGCAATCACAAGTAGCAATACAGCAGCTACCAATGCTGATTGTGCCTGGCTAGAAGCACAAGAG
GAGGAGGAGGTGGGTTTTCCAGTCACACCTCAGGTACCTTTAAGACCAATGACTTACAAGGCAGCTGTAG
ATCTTAGCCACTTTTTAAAAGAAAAGGGGGGACTGGAAGGGCTAATTCACTCCCAACGAAGACAAGATAT
CCTTGATCTGTGGATCTACCACACACAAGGCTACTTCCCTGATTGGCAGAACTACACACCAGGGCCAGGG
ATCAGATATCCACTGACCTTTGGATGGTGCTACAAGCTAGTACCAGTTGAGCAAGAGAAGGTAGAAGAAG
CCAATGAAGGAGAGAACACCCGCTTGTTACACCCTGTGAGCCTGCATGGGATGGATGACCCGGAGAGAGA
AGTATTAGAGTGGAGGTTTGACAGCCGCCTAGCATTTCATCACATGGCCCGAGAGCTGCATCCGGACTGT
ACTGGGTCTCTCTGGTTAGACCAGATCTGAGCCTGGGAGCTCTCTGGCTAACTAGGGAACCCACTGCTTA
AGCCTCAATAAAGCTTGCCTTGAGTGCTTCAAGTAGTGTGTGCCCGTCTGTTGTGTGACTCTGGTAACTA
GAGATCCCTCAGACCCTTTTAGTCAGTGTGGAAAATCTCTAGCAGCATGTGAGCAAAAGGCCAGCAAAAG
GCCAGGAACCGTAAAAAGGCCGCGTTGCTGGCGTTTTTCCATAGGCTCCGCCCCCCTGACGAGCATCACA
AAAATCGACGCTCAAGTCAGAGGTGGCGAAACCCGACAGGACTATAAAGATACCAGGCGTTTCCCCCTGG
AAGCTCCCTCGTGCGCTCTCCTGTTCCGACCCTGCCGCTTACCGGATACCTGTCCGCCTTTCTCCCTTCG
GGAAGCGTGGCGCTTTCTCATAGCTCACGCTGTAGGTATCTCAGTTCGGTGTAGGTCGTTCGCTCCAAGC
TGGGCTGTGTGCACGAACCCCCCGTTCAGCCCGACCGCTGCGCCTTATCCGGTAACTATCGTCTTGAGTC
CAACCCGGTAAGACACGACTTATCGCCACTGGCAGCAGCCACTGGTAACAGGATTAGCAGAGCGAGGTAT
GTAGGCGGTGCTACAGAGTTCTTGAAGTGGTGGCCTAACTACGGCTACACTAGAAGAACAGTATTTGGTA
TCTGCGCTCTGCTGAAGCCAGTTACCTTCGGAAAAAGAGTTGGTAGCTCTTGATCCGGCAAACAAACCAC
CGCTGGTAGCGGTGGTTTTTTTGTTTGCAAGCAGCAGATTACGCGCAGAAAAAAAGGATCTCAAGAAGAT
CCTTTGATCTTTTCTACGGGGTCTGACGCTCAGTGGAACGAAAACTCACGTTAAGGGATTTTGGTCATGA
GATTATCAAAAAGGATCTTCACCTAGATCCTTTTAAATTAAAAATGAAGTTTTAAATCAATCTAAAGTAT
ATATGAGTAAACTTGGTCTGACAGTTACCAATGCTTAATCAGTGAGGCACCTATCTCAGCGATCTGTCTA
TTTCGTTCATCCATAGTTGCCTGACTCCCCGTCGTGTAGATAACTACGATACGGGAGGGCTTACCATCTG
GCCCCAGTGCTGCAATGATACCGCGAGACCCACGCTCACCGGCTCCAGATTTATCAGCAATAAACCAGCC
AGCCGGAAGGGCCGAGCGCAGAAGTGGTCCTGCAACTTTATCCGCCTCCATCCAGTCTATTAATTGTTGC
CGGGAAGCTAGAGTAAGTAGTTCGCCAGTTAATAGTTTGCGCAACGTTGTTGCCATTGCTACAGGCATCG
TGGTGTCACGCTCGTCGTTTGGTATGGCTTCATTCAGCTCCGGTTCCCAACGATCAAGGCGAGTTACATG
ATCCCCCATGTTGTGCAAAAAAGCGGTTAGCTCCTTCGGTCCTCCGATCGTTGTCAGAAGTAAGTTGGCC
GCAGTGTTATCACTCATGGTTATGGCAGCACTGCATAATTCTCTTACTGTCATGCCATCCGTAAGATGCT
TTTCTGTGACTGGTGAGTACTCAACCAAGTCATTCTGAGAATAGTGTATGCGGCGACCGAGTTGCTCTTG
CCCGGCGTCAATACGGGATAATACCGCGCCACATAGCAGAACTTTAAAAGTGCTCATCATTGGAAAACGT
TCTTCGGGGCGAAAACTCTCAAGGATCTTACCGCTGTTGAGATCCAGTTCGATGTAACCCACTCGTGCAC
CCAACTGATCTTCAGCATCTTTTACTTTCACCAGCGTTTCTGGGTGAGCAAAAACAGGAAGGCAAAATGC
CGCAAAAAAGGGAATAAGGGCGACACGGAAATGTTGAATACTCATACTCTTCCTTTTTCAATATTATTGA
AGCATTTATCAGGGTTATTGTCTCATGAGCGGATACATATTTGAATGTATTTAGAAAAATAAACAAATAG
GGGTTCCGCGCACATTTCCCCGAAAAGTGCCACCTGAC
