>Addgene plasmid #21906 | pSicoR-mCh-Oct4i | addgene partial sequence | sequence record 27597 | 21906 with pLLU-5 5'-cacagacttgtgggagaagc
GCATATAATATTTCCTAGTAACTATAGAGGCTTAATGTGCGATAAAAGACAGATAATCTGTTCTTTTTAA
TACTAGCTACATTTTACATGATAGGCTTGGATTTCTATAACTTCGTATAGCATACATTATACGAAGTTAT
ACATGTCACAAAAGGAAACTCACCCTAACTGTAAAGTAATTGTGTGTTTTGAGACTATAAATATCCCTTG
GAGAAAAGCCTTGTTTGAACCTGGCTAAGCTTCCATTCAAGAGATGGAAGCTTAGCCAGGTTCTTTTTTC
TCGAGTACTAGGATCCATTANGCGGCCGCGTGGATAACCGTATTACCGCCATGCATTA
