>Addgene plasmid #21906 | pSicoR-mCh-Oct4i | addgene partial sequence | sequence record 27598 | mCherry-R 5'-TTGGTCACCTTCAGCTTGG-3'
GCTNGNGGGCGGCCNNGCCCTCGCCCTCGATCTCGAACTCGTGGCCGTTCACGGAGCCCTCCATGTGCAC
CTTGAAGCGCATGAACTCCTTGATGATGGCCATGNTTATCCTCCTCGCCCTTGCTCACCATGGTGGCGAC
CGGTAGCGCTAGCGGATCTGACGGTTCACTAAACCAGCTCTGCTTATATAGACCTCCCACCGTACACGCC
TACCGCCCATTTGCGTCAATGGGGCGGAGTTGTTACGACATTTTGGAAAGTCCCGTTGATTTTGGTGCCA
AAACAAACTCCCATTGACGTCAATGGGGTGGAGACTTGGAAATCCCCGTGAGTCAAACCGCTATCCACGC
CCATTGATGTACTGCCAAAACCGCATCACCATGGTAATAGCGATGACTAATACGTAGATGTACTGCCAAG
TAGGAAAGTCCCATAAGGTCATGTACTGGGCATAATGCCAGGCGGGCCATTTACCGTCATTGACGTCAAT
AGGGGGCGTACTTGGCATATGATACACTTGATGTACTGCCAAGTGGGCAGTTTACCGTAAATACTCCACC
CATTGACGTCAATGGAAAGTCCCTATTGGCGTTACTATGGGAACATACGTCATTATTGACGTCAATGGGC
GGGGGTCGTTGGGCGGTCAGCCAGGCGGGCCATTTACCGTAAGTTATGTAACGCGGAACTCCATATATGG
GCTATGAACTAATGACCCCGTAATTGATTACTATTAATAACTAATGCATGGCGGTAATACGGTTATCCAC
GCGGCCGCNTATGGATCTAGTACTCGAAAAAAAACCTGGCTANCTTCATCTCTTGATGAACTANCAGTCA
ACAGGTTTCCCAGGAATTTAGCCAACCCATATTNAGTAGNGATT
